Addgene plasmid #211019: pNLF1-C_RBBP4:1-425
Purpose: Mammalian expression of full-length human RBBP4. C-terminal NanoLuc luciferase tag.
Depositing lab: Cheryl Arrowsmith. Depositing organization: University of Toronto. Publication: A Target Class Ligandability Evaluation of WD40 Repeat-Containing Proteins. Ackloo S, Li F, Szewczyk M, Seitova A, Loppnau P, Zeng H, Xu J, Ahmad S, Arnautova YA, Baghaie AJ, Beldar S, Bolotokova A, Centrella PA, Chau I, Clark MA, Cuozzo JW, Dehghani-Tafti S, Disch JS, Dong A, Dumas A, Feng JA, Ghiabi P, Gibson E, Gilmer J, Goldman B, Green SR, Guie MA, Guilinger JP, Harms N, Herasymenko O, Houliston S, Hutchinson A, Kearnes S, Keefe AD, Kimani SW, Kramer T, Kutera M, Kwak HA, Lento C, Li Y, Liu J, Loup J, Machado RAC, Mulhern CJ, Perveen S, Righetto GL, Riley P, Shrestha S, Sigel EA, Silva M, Sintchak MD, Slakman BL, Taylor RD, Thompson J, Torng W, Underkoffler C, von Rechenberg M, Walsh RT, Watson I, Wilson DJ, Wolf E, Yadav M, Yazdi AK, Zhang J, Zhang Y, Santhakumar V, Edwards AM, Barsyte-Lovejoy D, Schapira M, Brown PJ, Halabelian L, Arrowsmith CH. J Med Chem. 2025 Jan 23;68(2):1092-1112. doi: 10.1021/acs.jmedchem.4c02010. Epub 2024 Nov 4. PubMed 39495097.
Backbone
  Vector backbone: pNLF1-C
  Backbone manufacturer: Promega
  Vector type: Mammalian Expression
  Selectable markers: Hygromycin
Growth in bacteria
  Bacterial resistance: Ampicillin, 100 μg/mL
  Growth temperature: 37°C
  Growth strain: DH5alpha
  Copy number: High Copy
Gene/Insert
  Gene/Insert name: RBBP4:M1-S425
  Species: H. sapiens (human)
  Insert size (bp): 1275
  Mutation: wild type
  Entrez Gene: RBBP4 (a.k.a. NURF55, RBAP48, lin-53)
  Promoter: CMV
  Tag / fusion protein: NanoLuc luciferase (C terminal on insert)
  Cloning method: Ligation Independent Cloning
  Sequencing primers: 5′ ttacagctcttaaggctagag; 3′ agccggctgtctgtcgccag
Resource information
  A portion of this plasmid was derived from a plasmid made by: Mammalian Gene Collection (BC075836)
Terms and licenses: Academic/Nonprofit Terms; Industry Terms: Not Available to Industry
Depositor comments: 5' Cloning Site: EcoR1 (not destroyed), 3' Cloning Site: EcoRV (not destroyed). C terminal tag: risrfgpnscrralgssgvftledfvgdwrqtagynldqvleqggvsslfqnlgvsvtpiqrivlsgenglkidihviipyeglsgdqmgqiekifkvvypvddhhfkvilhygtlvidgvtpnmidyfgrpyegiavfdgkkitvtgtlwngnkiiderlinpdgsllfrvtingvtgwrlcerila.
How to cite: pNLF1-C_RBBP4:1-425 was a gift from Cheryl Arrowsmith (Addgene plasmid # 211019 ; http://n2t.net/addgene:211019 ; RRID:Addgene_211019)
