[The description below was written by a language model from this plasmid's Addgene catalogue record and pLannotate feature annotations shown in this document.]
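Description:
pNLF1-C_RBBP4:1-425 is a mammalian expression plasmid built on the Promega pNLF1-C backbone, designed to produce full-length, wild-type human RBBP4 (residues M1–S425; also known as RbAp48/NURF55) fused at its C terminus to NanoLuc luciferase. The sequenced construct is about 7.2 kb. It is propagated in E. coli as a high-copy plasmid through a ColE1/pUC-type origin with ampicillin selection from the bla gene, and it also carries a ColE1 cer site, which helps keep plasmids monomeric. For selection in mammalian cells, an SV40 enhancer/early promoter drives the hygromycin phosphotransferase gene (hph), followed by a synthetic poly(A) signal.

The expression cassette uses the CMV immediate-early enhancer and promoter followed by a chimeric β-globin/immunoglobulin intron, which generally improves transcript processing and expression. A T7 promoter upstream of the coding region additionally permits in vitro transcription. The 1,275 bp RBBP4 open reading frame, derived from a Mammalian Gene Collection clone and inserted by ligation-independent cloning between retained EcoRI and EcoRV sites, is joined through a short linker to the human codon-optimised Nluc sequence, and the transcript ends at an SV40 polyadenylation signal. The automated annotation matches the insert to the bovine RBBP4 entry, reflecting the high conservation of this protein, and several small fragment hits (SET1, T7 terminator, large T antigen, M13 ori, bom, tnpA) are probably backbone remnants or spurious matches rather than functional parts.

RBBP4 is a WD40-repeat, histone-binding subunit of several chromatin-modifying complexes. The plasmid comes from a study assessing the ligandability of WD40 repeat proteins. A NanoLuc fusion of this kind suits luminescence-based cellular assays such as BRET, although the record does not name a specific assay.
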