Features (pLannotate 1.2.2; 20 found; start..end, strand, type, name):
    140..517     +  enhancer       CMV enhancer: human cytomegalovirus immediate early enhancer
    519..718     +  promoter       CMV promoter: human cytomegalovirus (CMV) immediate early promoter
    857..989     +  intron         chimeric intron: chimera between introns from human β-globin and immunoglobulin heavy chain genes
   1033..1051    +  promoter       T7 promoter: promoter for bacteriophage T7 RNA polymerase
   1085..2359    +  CDS            RBBP4: RBBP4_BOVIN - Experimental evidence at protein level: Swiss-Prot protein existence level 1. Core histone-binding subunit that may target chromatin assembly factors, chromatin remodeling factors and histone deacetylases to their histone substrates in a manner that is regulated by nucleosomal DNA. Component of several complexes which regulate chromatin metabolism. These include the chromatin assembly factor 1 (CAF-1) complex, which is required for chromatin assembly following DNA replication and DNA repair; the core histone deacetylase (HDAC) complex, which promotes histone deacetylation and con
   2414..2926    +  CDS            Nluc: NanoLuc® luciferase human codon-optimized
   2959..3008    +  CDS            SET1 (fragment): solubility-enhancement tag derived from T7 phage gene 10B
   3016..3035    +  terminator     T7 terminator (fragment): transcription terminator for bacteriophage T7 RNA polymerase
   3057..3178    -  polyA_signal   SV40 poly(A) signal: SV40 polyadenylation signal
   3201..3269    -  CDS            large T antigen (fragment): large T antigen from SV40 (simian virus 40)
   3274..3306    +  rep_origin     M13 ori (fragment): M13 bacteriophage origin of replication; arrow indicates direction of (+) strand synthesis
   3307..3358    -  misc_feature   bom (fragment): basis of mobility region from pBR322
   3423..3780    +  promoter       SV40 promoter: SV40 enhancer and early promoter
   3811..4833    +  CDS            hph: KHYB_ECOLX - Experimental evidence at protein level: Swiss-Prot protein existence level 1. The aminoglycoside phosphotransferases achieve inactivation of their antibiotic substrates by phosphorylation. Only phosphorylates hygromycin and closely related compounds such as demethyl analogs and destomycin. From Escherichia coli.
   4872..4920    +  polyA_signal   poly(A) signal: synthetic polyadenylation signal
   4941..5033    -  CDS            tnpA (fragment): TN5P_ECOLX - Also known as tnp. Experimental evidence at protein level: Swiss-Prot protein existence level 1. Mediates transposition of transposon Tn5 by a 'cut and paste' mechanism. First, the monomeric transposase binds the 19 bp inverted DNA repeats flanking the transposon. Then, dimerization of the DNA- bound transposase creates a synaptic DNA complex. After nicking of the first DNA strand, excision of the transposon proceeds through a series of intermediates. The transposase then mediates the insertion of the transposon at a new site by strand transfer. The activity of the wild- type tran
   5076..5180    +  promoter       AmpR promoter: bla
   5181..6041    +  CDS            AmpR: β-lactamase; bla; confers resistance to ampicillin, carbenicillin, and related antibiotics
   6199..6787    -  rep_origin     ori: high-copy-number ColE1/pMB1/pBR322/pUC origin of replication
   6903..7186    +  misc_feature   cer region: ColE1-derived recombination site that helps to maintain plasmids as monomers
>Addgene plasmid #211019 | pNLF1-C_RBBP4:1-425 | addgene full sequence | sequence record 423369 | Addgene NGS Result
TCAATATTGGCCATTAGCCATATTATTCATTGGTTATATAGCATAAATCAATATTGGCTATTGGCCATTG
CATACGTTGTATCTATATCATAATATGTACATTTATATTGGCTCATGTCCAATATGACCGCCATGTTGGC
ATTGATTATTGACTAGTTATTAATAGTAATCAATTACGGGGTCATTAGTTCATAGCCCATATATGGAGTT
CCGCGTTACATAACTTACGGTAAATGGCCCGCCTGGCTGACCGCCCAACGACCCCCGCCCATTGACGTCA
ATAATGACGTATGTTCCCATAGTAACGCCAATAGGGACTTTCCATTGACGTCAATGGGTGGAGTATTTAC
GGTAAACTGCCCACTTGGCAGTACATCAAGTGTATCATATGCCAAGTCCGCCCCCTATTGACGTCAATGA
CGGTAAATGGCCCGCCTGGCATTATGCCCAGTACATGACCTTACGGGACTTTCCTACTTGGCAGTACATC
TACGTATTAGTCATCGCTATTACCATGGTGATGCGGTTTTGGCAGTACACCAATGGGCGTGGATAGCGGT
TTGACTCACGGGGATTTCCAAGTCTCCACCCCATTGACGTCAATGGGAGTTTGTTTTGGCACCAAAATCA
ACGGGACTTTCCAAAATGTCGTAATAACCCCGCCCCGTTGACGCAAATGGGCGGTAGGCGTGTACGGTGG
GAGGTCTATATAAGCAGAGCTGGTTTAGTGAACCGTCAGATCACTAGAAGCTTTATTGCGGTAGTTTATC
ACAGTTAAATTGCTAACGCAGTCAGTGCTTCTGACACAACAGTCTCGAACTTAAGCTGCAGAAGTTGGTC
GTGAGGCACTGGGCAGGTAAGTATCAAGGTTACAAGACAGGTTTAAGGAGACCAATAGAAACTGGGCTTG
TCGAGACAGAGAAGACTCTTGCGTTTCTGATAGGCACCTATTGGTCTTACTGACATCCACTTTGCCTTTC
TCTCCACAGGTGTCCACTCCCAGTTCAATTACAGCTCTTAAGGCTAGAGTATTAATACGACTCACTATAG
GGCTAGCAAAGCGATCGCTTCCGAATTCGCCACCATGGCCGACAAGGAAGCAGCCTTCGACGACGCAGTG
GAAGAACGAGTGATCAACGAGGAATACAAAATATGGAAAAAGAACACCCCTTTTCTTTATGATTTGGTGA
TGACCCATGCTCTGGAGTGGCCCAGCCTAACTGCCCAGTGGCTTCCAGATGTAACCAGACCAGAAGGGAA
AGATTTCAGCATTCATCGACTTGTCCTGGGGACACACACATCGGATGAACAAAACCATCTTGTTATAGCC
AGTGTGCAGCTCCCTAATGATGATGCTCAGTTTGATGCGTCACACTACGACAGTGAGAAAGGAGAATTTG
GAGGTTTTGGTTCAGTTAGTGGAAAAATTGAAATAGAAATCAAGATCAACCATGAAGGAGAAGTAAACAG
GGCCCGTTATATGCCCCAGAACCCTTGTATCATCGCAACAAAGACTCCTTCCAGTGATGTTCTTGTCTTT
GACTATACAAAACATCCTTCTAAACCAGATCCTTCTGGAGAGTGCAACCCAGACTTGCGTCTCCGTGGAC
ATCAGAAGGAAGGCTATGGGCTTTCTTGGAACCCAAATCTCAGTGGGCACTTACTTAGTGCTTCAGATGA
CCATACCATCTGCCTGTGGGACATCAGTGCCGTTCCAAAGGAGGGAAAAGTGGTAGATGCGAAGACCATC
TTTACAGGGCATACGGCAGTAGTAGAAGATGTTTCCTGGCATCTACTCCATGAGTCTCTGTTTGGGTCAG
TTGCTGATGATCAGAAACTTATGATTTGGGATACTCGTTCAAACAATACTTCCAAACCAAGCCACTCAGT
TGATGCTCACACTGCTGAAGTGAACTGCCTTTCTTTCAATCCTTATAGTGAGTTCATTCTTGCCACAGGA
TCAGCTGACAAGACTGTTGCCTTGTGGGATCTGAGAAATCTGAAACTTAAGTTGCATTCCTTTGAGTCAC
ATAAGGATGAAATATTCCAGGTTCAGTGGTCACCTCACAATGAGACTATTTTAGCTTCCAGTGGTACTGA
TCGCAGACTGAATGTCTGGGATTTAAGTAAAATTGGAGAGGAACAATCCCCAGAAGATGCAGAAGACGGG
CCACCAGAGTTGTTGTTTATTCATGGTGGTCATACTGCCAAGATATCTGATTTCTCCTGGAATCCCAATG
AACCTTGGGTGATTTGTTCTGTATCAGAAGACAATATCATGCAAGTGTGGCAAATGGCAGAGAACATTTA
TAATGATGAAGACCCTGAAGGAAGCGTGGATCCAGAAGGACAAGGGTCCCGGATATCTAGATTTGGGCCC
AATTCCTGCAGGCGAGCTCTCGGCTCGAGCGGCGTCTTCACACTCGAAGATTTCGTTGGGGACTGGCGAC
AGACAGCCGGCTACAACCTGGACCAAGTCCTTGAACAGGGAGGTGTGTCCAGTTTGTTTCAGAATCTCGG
GGTGTCCGTAACTCCGATCCAAAGGATTGTCCTGAGCGGTGAAAATGGGCTGAAGATCGACATCCATGTC
ATCATCCCGTATGAAGGTCTGAGCGGCGACCAAATGGGCCAGATCGAAAAAATTTTTAAGGTGGTGTACC
CTGTGGATGATCATCACTTTAAGGTGATCCTGCACTATGGCACACTGGTAATCGACGGGGTTACGCCGAA
CATGATCGACTATTTCGGACGGCCGTATGAAGGCATCGCCGTGTTCGACGGCAAAAAGATCACTGTAACA
GGGACCCTGTGGAACGGCAACAAAATTATCGACGAGCGCCTGATCAACCCCGACGGCTCCCTGCTGTTCC
GAGTAACCATCAACGGAGTGACCGGCTGGCGGCTGTGCGAACGCATTCTGGCGTAAGGCCGCGACTCTAG
GGCATGCAAGCTGATCCGGCTGCTAACAAAGCCCGAAAGGAAGCTGAGTTGGCTGCTGCCACCGCTGAGC
AATAACTAGCATAACCCCTTGGGGCGGCCGCTTCGAGCAGACATGATAAGATACATTGATGAGTTTGGAC
AAACCACAACTAGAATGCAGTGAAAAAAATGCTTTATTTGTGAAATTTGTGATGCTATTGCTTTATTTGT
AACCATTATAAGCTGCAATAAACAAGTTAACAACAACAATTGCATTCATTTTATGTTTCAGGTTCAGGGG
GAGATGTGGGAGGTTTTTTTAAGCAAGTAAAACCTCTACAAATGTGGTAAAATCGAATTTTAACAAAATA
TTAACGCTTACAATTTCCTGATGCGGTATTTTCTCCTTACGCATCTGTGCGGTATTTCACACCGCATACG
CGGATCTGCGCAGCACCATGGCCTGAAATAACCTCTGAAAGAGGAACTTGGTTAGGTACCTTCTGAGGCG
GAAAGAACCAGCTGTGGAATGTGTGTCAGTTAGGGTGTGGAAAGTCCCCAGGCTCCCCAGCAGGCAGAAG
TATGCAAAGCATGCATCTCAATTAGTCAGCAACCAGGTGTGGAAAGTCCCCAGGCTCCCCAGCAGGCAGA
AGTATGCAAAGCATGCATCTCAATTAGTCAGCAACCATAGTCCCGCCCCTAACTCCGCCCATCCCGCCCC
TAACTCCGCCCAGTTCCGCCCATTCTCCGCCCCATGGCTGACTAATTTTTTTTATTTATGCAGAGGCCGA
GGCCGCCTCGGCCTCTGAGCTATTCCAGAAGTAGTGAGGAGGCTTTTTTGGAGGCCTAGGCTTTTGCAAA
AAGCTCGATTCTTCTGACACTAGCGCCACCATGAAGAAGCCCGAACTCACCGCTACCAGCGTTGAAAAAT
TTCTCATCGAGAAGTTCGACAGTGTGAGCGACCTGATGCAGTTGTCGGAGGGCGAAGAGAGCCGAGCCTT
CAGCTTCGATGTCGGCGGACGCGGCTATGTACTGCGGGTGAATAGCTGCGCTGATGGCTTCTACAAAGAC
CGCTACGTGTACCGCCACTTCGCCAGCGCTGCACTACCCATCCCCGAAGTGTTGGACATCGGCGAGTTCA
GCGAGAGCCTGACATACTGCATCAGTAGACGCGCCCAAGGCGTTACTCTCCAAGACCTCCCCGAAACAGA
GCTGCCTGCTGTGTTACAGCCTGTCGCCGAAGCTATGGATGCTATTGCCGCCGCCGACCTCAGTCAAACC
AGCGGCTTCGGCCCATTCGGGCCCCAAGGCATCGGCCAGTACACAACCTGGCGGGATTTCATTTGCGCCA
TTGCTGATCCCCATGTCTACCACTGGCAGACCGTGATGGACGACACCGTGTCCGCCAGCGTAGCTCAAGC
CCTGGACGAACTGATGCTGTGGGCCGAAGACTGTCCCGAGGTGCGCCACCTCGTCCATGCCGACTTCGGC
AGCAACAACGTCCTGACCGACAACGGCCGCATCACCGCCGTAATCGACTGGTCCGAAGCTATGTTCGGGG
ACAGTCAGTACGAGGTGGCCAACATCTTCTTCTGGCGGCCCTGGCTGGCTTGCATGGAGCAGCAGACTCG
CTACTTCGAGCGCCGGCATCCCGAGCTGGCCGGCAGCCCTCGTCTGCGAGCCTACATGCTGCGCATCGGC
CTGGATCAGCTCTACCAGAGCCTCGTGGACGGCAACTTCGACGATGCTGCCTGGGCTCAAGGCCGCTGCG
ATGCCATCGTCCGCAGCGGGGCCGGCACCGTCGGTCGCACACAAATCGCTCGCCGGAGCGCAGCCGTATG
GACCGACGGCTGCGTCGAGGTGCTGGCCGACAGCGGCAACCGCCGGCCCAGTACACGACCGCGCGCTAAG
GAGGTAGGTCGAGTTTAGACTCTAGCCATCACGATGGCCGCAATAAAATATCTTTATTTTCATTACATCT
GTGTGTTGGTTTTTTGTGTGAATCGATAGCGATAAGGATCCTCTTTGCGCTTGCGTTTTCCCTTGTCCAG
ATAGCCCAGTAGCTGACATTCATCCGGGGTCAGCACCGTTTCTGCGGACTGGCTTTCTACGTAATGGTTT
CTTAGACGTCAGGTGGCACTTTTCGGGGAAATGTGCGCGGAACCCCTATTTGTTTATTTTTCTAAATACA
TTCAAATATGTATCCGCTCATGAGACAATAACCCTGATAAATGCTTCAATAATATTGAAAAAGGAAGAGT
ATGAGTATTCAACATTTCCGTGTCGCCCTTATTCCCTTTTTTGCGGCATTTTGCCTTCCTGTTTTTGCTC
ACCCAGAAACGCTGGTGAAAGTAAAAGATGCTGAAGATCAGTTGGGTGCACGAGTGGGTTACATCGAACT
GGATCTCAACAGCGGTAAGATCCTTGAGAGTTTTCGCCCCGAAGAACGTTTTCCAATGATGAGCACTTTC
AAAGTTCTGCTATGTGGCGCGGTATTATCCCGTATTGACGCCGGGCAAGAGCAACTCGGTCGCCGCATAC
ACTATTCTCAGAATGACTTGGTTGAGTACTCACCAGTCACAGAAAAGCATCTTACGGATGGCATGACAGT
AAGAGAATTATGCAGTGCTGCCATAACCATGAGTGATAACACTGCGGCCAACTTACTTCTGACAACTATC
GGAGGACCGAAGGAGCTAACCGCTTTTTTGCACAACATGGGGGATCATGTAACTCGCCTTGATCGTTGGG
AACCGGAGCTGAATGAAGCCATACCAAACGACGAGCGTGACACCACGATGCCTGTAGCAATGGCAACAAC
GTTGCGCAAACTATTAACTGGCGAACTACTTACTCTAGCTTCCCGGCAACAATTAATAGACTGGATGGAG
GCGGATAAAGTTGCAGGACCACTTCTGCGCTCGGCCCTTCCGGCTGGCTGGTTTATTGCTGATAAATCTG
GAGCCGGTGAGCGTGGGTCTCGCGGTATCATTGCAGCACTGGGGCCAGATGGTAAGCCCTCCCGTATCGT
AGTTATCTACACGACGGGGAGTCAGGCAACTATGGATGAACGAAATAGACAGATCGCTGAGATAGGTGCC
TCACTGATTAAGCATTGGTAATTCGAAATGACCGACCAAGCGACGCCCAACCGGTATCAGCTCACTCAAA
GGCGGTAATACGGTTATCCACAGAATCAGGGGATAACGCAGGAAAGAACATGTGAGCAAAAGGCCAGCAA
AAGGCCAGGAACCGTAAAAAGGCCGCGTTGCTGGCGTTTTTCCATAGGCTCCGCCCCCCTGACGAGCATC
ACAAAAATCGACGCTCAAGTCAGAGGTGGCGAAACCCGACAGGACTATAAAGATACCAGGCGTTTCCCCC
TGGAAGCTCCCTCGTGCGCTCTCCTGTTCCGACCCTGCCGCTTACCGGATACCTGTCCGCCTTTCTCCCT
TCGGGAAGCGTGGCGCTTTCTCATAGCTCACGCTGTAGGTATCTCAGTTCGGTGTAGGTCGTTCGCTCCA
AGCTGGGCTGTGTGCACGAACCCCCCGTTCAGCCCGACCGCTGCGCCTTATCCGGTAACTATCGTCTTGA
GTCCAACCCGGTAAGACACGACTTATCGCCACTGGCAGCAGCCACTGGTAACAGGATTAGCAGAGCGAGG
TATGTAGGCGGTGCTACAGAGTTCTTGAAGTGGTGGCCTAACTACGGCTACACTAGAAGGACAGTATTTG
GTATCTGCGCTCTGCTGAAGCCAGTTACCTTCGGAAAAAGAGTTGGTAGCTCTTGATCCGGCAAACAAAC
CACCGCTGGTAGCGGTGGTTTTTTTGTTTGCAAGCAGCAGATTACGCGCAGAAAAAAAGGATTTCAAGAA
GATCCTTTGATCTTTTCTACGGGGTCTGACGCTCAGTGGAACGAAAACTCACGTTAAGGGATTTTGGTCA
TGAGATTATCAAAAAGGATCTTCACCTAGATCCTTTTATAGTCCGGAAATACAGGAACGCACGCTGGATG
GCCCTTCGCTGGGATGGTGAAACCATGAAAAATGGCAGCTTCAGTGGATTAAGTGGGGGTAATGTGGCCT
GTACCCTCTGGTTGCATAGGTATTCATACGGTTAAAATTTATCAGGCGCGATTGCGGCAGTTTTTCGGGT
GGTTTGTTGCCATTTTTACCTGTCTGCTGCCGTGATCGCGCTGAACGCGTTTTAGCGGTGCGTACAATTA
AGGGATTATGGTAAATCCACTTACTGTCTGCCCTCGTAGCCATCGAGATAAACCGCAGTACTCCGGCCAC
GATGCGTCCGGCGTAGAGGATCGAGATCT
