>Addgene plasmid #211019 | pNLF1-C_RBBP4:1-425 | depositor partial sequence | sequence record 411518 | Insert sequence
ATGGCCGACAAGGAAGCAGCCTTCGACGACGCAGTGGAAGAACGAGTGATCAACGAGGAATACAAAATAT
GGAAAAAGAACACCCCTTTTCTTTATGATTTGGTGATGACCCATGCTCTGGAGTGGCCCAGCCTAACTGC
CCAGTGGCTTCCAGATGTAACCAGACCAGAAGGGAAAGATTTCAGCATTCATCGACTTGTCCTGGGGACA
CACACATCGGATGAACAAAACCATCTTGTTATAGCCAGTGTGCAGCTCCCTAATGATGATGCTCAGTTTG
ATGCGTCACACTACGACAGTGAGAAAGGAGAATTTGGAGGTTTTGGTTCAGTTAGTGGAAAAATTGAAAT
AGAAATCAAGATCAACCATGAAGGAGAAGTAAACAGGGCCCGTTATATGCCCCAGAACCCTTGTATCATC
GCAACAAAGACTCCTTCCAGTGATGTTCTTGTCTTTGACTATACAAAACATCCTTCTAAACCAGATCCTT
CTGGAGAGTGCAACCCAGACTTGCGTCTCCGTGGACATCAGAAGGAAGGCTATGGGCTTTCTTGGAACCC
AAATCTCAGTGGGCACTTACTTAGTGCTTCAGATGACCATACCATCTGCCTGTGGGACATCAGTGCCGTT
CCAAAGGAGGGAAAAGTGGTAGATGCGAAGACCATCTTTACAGGGCATACGGCAGTAGTAGAAGATGTTT
CCTGGCATCTACTCCATGAGTCTCTGTTTGGGTCAGTTGCTGATGATCAGAAACTTATGATTTGGGATAC
TCGTTCAAACAATACTTCCAAACCAAGCCACTCAGTTGATGCTCACACTGCTGAAGTGAACTGCCTTTCT
TTCAATCCTTATAGTGAGTTCATTCTTGCCACAGGATCAGCTGACAAGACTGTTGCCTTGTGGGATCTGA
GAAATCTGAAACTTAAGTTGCATTCCTTTGAGTCACATAAGGATGAAATATTCCAGGTTCAGTGGTCACC
TCACAATGAGACTATTTTAGCTTCCAGTGGTACTGATCGCAGACTGAATGTCTGGGATTTAAGTAAAATT
GGAGAGGAACAATCCCCAGAAGATGCAGAAGACGGGCCACCAGAGTTGTTGTTTATTCATGGTGGTCATA
CTGCCAAGATATCTGATTTCTCCTGGAATCCCAATGAACCTTGGGTGATTTGTTCTGTATCAGAAGACAA
TATCATGCAAGTGTGGCAAATGGCAGAGAACATTTATAATGATGAAGACCCTGAAGGAAGCGTGGATCCA
GAAGGACAAGGGTCC
